Addgene plasmid #167272: pET51b-His-TEV-SNAP-tag_fast_dead_mt
Purpose: Overexpression of the fast (E30R) dead variant (C145A) of SNAP-tag in E. coli
Depositing lab: Kai Johnsson. Depositing organization: Max Planck Institute for Medical Research. Publication: Kinetic and Structural Characterization of the Self-Labeling Protein Tags HaloTag7, SNAP-tag, and CLIP-tag. Wilhelm J, Kuhn S, Tarnawski M, Gotthard G, Tunnermann J, Tanzer T, Karpenko J, Mertes N, Xue L, Uhrig U, Reinstein J, Hiblot J, Johnsson K. Biochemistry. 2021 Aug 24;60(33):2560-2575. doi: 10.1021/acs.biochem.1c00258. Epub 2021 Aug 2. PubMed 34339177.
Backbone
  Vector backbone: pET51b(+)
  Backbone manufacturer: Novagen
  Vector type: Bacterial Expression
Growth in bacteria
  Bacterial resistance: Ampicillin, 100 μg/mL
  Growth temperature: 37°C
  Growth strain: DH5alpha
  Copy number: Low Copy
Gene/Insert
  Gene/Insert name: SNAPf-tag
  Species: Synthetic
  Insert size (bp): 603
  Mutation: E30R-C145A
  Promoter: T7
  Tag / fusion protein: His x10 (N terminal on insert)
  Cloning method: Gibson Cloning
Terms and licenses: Academic/Nonprofit Terms; Industry Terms: Not Available to Industry
Depositor comments: Please visit https://www.biorxiv.org/content/10.1101/2021.04.13.439540v1 for bioRxiv preprint.
How to cite: pET51b-His-TEV-SNAP-tag_fast_dead_mt was a gift from Kai Johnsson (Addgene plasmid # 167272 ; http://n2t.net/addgene:167272 ; RRID:Addgene_167272)
