[The description below was written by a language model from this plasmid's Addgene catalogue record and pLannotate feature annotations shown in this document.]
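Description:
pET51b-His-TEV-SNAP-tag_fast_dead_mt is a bacterial expression plasmid built on the Novagen pET51b(+) backbone for overproducing a catalytically inactive variant of the SNAP-tag self-labeling protein in E. coli. The sequenced record is 5,662 nt. It is maintained through a pBR322-type ColE1 origin accompanied by the bom region and the rop gene, which keeps copy number low, consistent with the catalogue's low-copy designation. Selection is by ampicillin via the β-lactamase gene and its own promoter. An f1 origin is also present, and short tetracycline-resistance fragments flanking the lacI cassette are nonfunctional backbone remnants.

The expression cassette is a standard T7lac arrangement: a T7 promoter followed immediately by a lac operator, the strong T7 gene 10 ribosome binding site, the open reading frame, and a T7 terminator. The plasmid-borne lacI gene supplies repressor, so transcription needs a host providing T7 RNA polymerase and is induced with IPTG. The 603 bp synthetic insert, introduced by Gibson cloning, encodes an N-terminal 10x His tag (listed in the catalogue but not called by the annotation), a TEV protease cleavage site for tag removal, and then SNAPf-tag, which the annotation software recognises as a fragment of human MGMT, the O6-alkylguanine-DNA alkyltransferase from which SNAP-tag was engineered. The E30R substitution defines the fast-labeling variant, while C145A replaces the active-site cysteine that normally accepts the substrate's benzyl group, so the protein cannot be covalently labeled. A short downstream match to a solubility tag is probably an annotation artefact. The associated work concerns kinetic and structural characterisation of self-labeling tags, where purified dead protein would suit substrate-binding or structural studies, although the record itself states only overexpression as the purpose.
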