Features (pLannotate 1.2.2; 19 found; start..end, strand, type, name):
     12..467     +  rep_origin     f1 ori (sequence partly withheld): f1 bacteriophage origin of replication; arrow indicates direction of (+) strand synthesis
    582..1442    -  CDS            AmpR: β-lactamase; bla; confers resistance to ampicillin, carbenicillin, and related antibiotics
   1443..1535    -  promoter       AmpR promoter: bla
   1616..2204    +  rep_origin     ori: high-copy-number ColE1/pMB1/pBR322/pUC origin of replication
   2390..2529    -  misc_feature   bom: basis of mobility region from pBR322
   2631..2822    -  CDS            rop: Rop protein, which maintains plasmids at low copy number; rop
   2839..3219    +  CDS            YPB1_ECOLX: Protein predicted: Swiss-Prot protein existence level 4. From Escherichia coli.
   3281..3345    -  CDS            TcR (fragment): tetracycline efflux protein; tet; confers resistance to tetracycline
   3360..3381    -  protein_bind   CAP binding site: CAP binding activates transcription in the presence of cAMP. E. coli catabolite activator protein
   3394..4476    -  CDS            lacI: lac repressor; lacI; The lac repressor binds to the lac operator to inhibit transcription in E. coli. This inhibition can be relieved by adding lactose or isopropyl-β-D-thiogalactopyranoside (IPTG).
   4477..4554    -  promoter       lacI promoter: lacI
   4562..4841    -  CDS            TcR (fragment): tetracycline efflux protein; tet; confers resistance to tetracycline
   4867..4885    +  promoter       T7 promoter: promoter for bacteriophage T7 RNA polymerase
   4886..4910    +  protein_bind   lac operator: The lac repressor binds to the lac operator to inhibit transcription in E. coli. This inhibition can be relieved by adding lactose or isopropyl-β-D-thiogalactopyranoside (IPTG). lac repressor encoded by lacI
   4925..4947    +  RBS            RBS: efficient ribosome binding site from bacteriophage T7 gene 10 (Olins and Rangwala, 1989)
   4987..5007    +  CDS            TEV site: tobacco etch virus (TEV) protease recognition and cleavage site
   5008..5553    +  CDS            MGMT (fragment): MGMT_HUMAN - Experimental evidence at protein level: Swiss-Prot protein existence level 1. Involved in the cellular defense against the biological effects of O6-methylguanine (O6-MeG) and O4-methylthymine (O4-MeT) in DNA. Repairs the methylated nucleobase in DNA by stoichiometrically transferring the methyl group to a cysteine residue in the enzyme. This is a suicide reaction: the enzyme is irreversibly inactivated. From Homo sapiens (Human).
   5565..5582    +  CDS            SET1 (fragment): solubility-enhancement tag derived from T7 phage gene 10B
   5590..5637    +  terminator     T7 terminator: transcription terminator for bacteriophage T7 RNA polymerase
>Addgene plasmid #167272 | pET51b-His-TEV-SNAP-tag_fast_dead_mt | addgene full sequence | sequence record 330276 | Addgene NGS Result
TGGCGAATGGG
[124 nt withheld, positions 12-135]
C
[91 nt withheld, positions 137-227]
A
[49 nt withheld, positions 229-277]
CCTTTGACGTTGGAGTCCACGTTCTTT
[37 nt withheld, positions 305-341]
ACCCTATCTCGGTCTATTCTTTTGATTTATAAGGGATTTTGCCGATTTCGGCCTATTGGTTAAAAAATGA
GCTGATTTAACAAAAATTTAACGCGAATTTTAACAAAATATTAACGTTTACAATTTCTGGCGGCACGATG
GCATGAGATTATCAAAAAGGATCTTCACCTAGATCCTTTTAAATTAAAAATGAAGTTTTAAATCAATCTA
AAGTATATATGAGTAAACTTGGTCTGACAGTTACCAATGCTTAATCAGTGAGGCACCTATCTCAGCGATC
TGTCTATTTCGTTCATCCATAGTTGCCTGACTCCCCGTCGTGTAGATAACTACGATACGGGAGGGCTTAC
CATCTGGCCCCAGTGCTGCAATGATACCGCGAGACCCACGCTCACCGGCTCCAGATTTATCAGCAATAAA
CCAGCCAGCCGGAAGGGCCGAGCGCAGAAGTGGTCCTGCAACTTTATCCGCCTCCATCCAGTCTATTAAT
TGTTGCCGGGAAGCTAGAGTAAGTAGTTCGCCAGTTAATAGTTTGCGCAACGTTGTTGCCATTGCTACAG
GCATCGTGGTGTCACGCTCGTCGTTTGGTATGGCTTCATTCAGCTCCGGTTCCCAACGATCAAGGCGAGT
TACATGATCCCCCATGTTGTGCAAAAAAGCGGTTAGCTCCTTCGGTCCTCCGATCGTTGTCAGAAGTAAG
TTGGCCGCAGTGTTATCACTCATGGTTATGGCAGCACTGCATAATTCTCTTACTGTCATGCCATCCGTAA
GATGCTTTTCTGTGACTGGTGAGTACTCAACCAAGTCATTCTGAGAATAGTGTATGCGGCGACCGAGTTG
CTCTTGCCCGGCGTCAATACGGGATAATACCGCGCCACATAGCAGAACTTTAAAAGTGCTCATCATTGGA
AAACGTTCTTCGGGGCGAAAACTCTCAAGGATCTTACCGCTGTTGAGATCCAGTTCGATGTAACCCACTC
GTGCACCCAACTGATCTTCAGCATCTTTTACTTTCACCAGCGTTTCTGGGTGAGCAAAAACAGGAAGGCA
AAATGCCGCAAAAAAGGGAATAAGGGCGACACGGAAATGTTGAATACTCATACTCTTCCTTTTTCAATCA
TGATTGAAGCATTTATCAGGGTTATTGTCTCATGAGCGGATACATATTTGAATGTATTTAGAAAAATAAA
CAAATAGGTCATGACCAAAATCCCTTAACGTGAGTTTTCGTTCCACTGAGCGTCAGACCCCGTAGAAAAG
ATCAAAGGATCTTCTTGAGATCCTTTTTTTCTGCGCGTAATCTGCTGCTTGCAAACAAAAAAACCACCGC
TACCAGCGGTGGTTTGTTTGCCGGATCAAGAGCTACCAACTCTTTTTCCGAAGGTAACTGGCTTCAGCAG
AGCGCAGATACCAAATACTGTCCTTCTAGTGTAGCCGTAGTTAGGCCACCACTTCAAGAACTCTGTAGCA
CCGCCTACATACCTCGCTCTGCTAATCCTGTTACCAGTGGCTGCTGCCAGTGGCGATAAGTCGTGTCTTA
CCGGGTTGGACTCAAGACGATAGTTACCGGATAAGGCGCAGCGGTCGGGCTGAACGGGGGGTTCGTGCAC
ACAGCCCAGCTTGGAGCGAACGACCTACACCGAACTGAGATACCTACAGCGTGAGCTATGAGAAAGCGCC
ACGCTTCCCGAAGGGAGAAAGGCGGACAGGTATCCGGTAAGCGGCAGGGTCGGAACAGGAGAGCGCACGA
GGGAGCTTCCAGGGGGAAACGCCTGGTATCTTTATAGTCCTGTCGGGTTTCGCCACCTCTGACTTGAGCG
TCGATTTTTGTGATGCTCGTCAGGGGGGCGGAGCCTATGGAAAAACGCCAGCAACGCGGCCTTTTTACGG
TTCCTGGCCTTTTGCTGGCCTTTTGCTCACATGTTCTTTCCTGCGTTATCCCCTGATTCTGTGGATAACC
GTATTACCGCCTTTGAGTGAGCTGATACCGCTCGCCGCAGCCGAACGACCGAGCGCAGCGAGTCAGTGAG
CGAGGAAGCGGAAGAGCGCCTGATGCGGTATTTTCTCCTTACGCATCTGTGCGGTATTTCACACCGCAAT
GGTGCACTCTCAGTACAATCTGCTCTGATGCCGCATAGTTAAGCCAGTATACACTCCGCTATCGCTACGT
GACTGGGTCATGGCTGCGCCCCGACACCCGCCAACACCCGCTGACGCGCCCTGACGGGCTTGTCTGCTCC
CGGCATCCGCTTACAGACAAGCTGTGACCGTCTCCGGGAGCTGCATGTGTCAGAGGTTTTCACCGTCATC
ACCGAAACGCGCGAGGCAGCTGCGGTAAAGCTCATCAGCGTGGTCGTGAAGCGATTCACAGATGTCTGCC
TGTTCATCCGCGTCCAGCTCGTTGAGTTTCTCCAGAAGCGTTAATGTCTGGCTTCTGATAAAGCGGGCCA
TGTTAAGGGCGGTTTTTTCCTGTTTGGTCACTGATGCCTCCGTGTAAGGGGGATTTCTGTTCATGGGGGT
AATGATACCGATGAAACGAGAGAGGATGCTCACGATACGGGTTACTGATGATGAACATGCCCGGTTACTG
GAACGTTGTGAGGGTAAACAACTGGCGGTATGGATGCGGCGGGACCAGAGAAAAATCACTCAGGGTCAAT
GCCAGCGCTTCGTTAATACAGATGTAGGTGTTCCACAGGGTAGCCAGCAGCATCCTGCGATGCAGATCCG
GAACATAATGGTGCAGGGCGCTGACTTCCGCGTTTCCAGACTTTACGAAACACGGAAACCGAAGACCATT
CATGTTGTTGCTCAGGTCGCAGACGTTTTGCAGCAGCAGTCGCTTCACGTTCGCTCGCGTATCGGTGATT
CATTCTGCTAACCAGTAAGGCAACCCCGCCAGCCTAGCCGGGTCCTCAACGACAGGAGCACGATCATGCT
AGTCATGCCCCGCGCCCACCGGAAGGAGCTGACTGGGTTGAAGGCTCTCAAGGGCATCGGTCGAGATCCC
GGTGCCTAATGAGTGAGCTAACTTACATTAATTGCGTTGCGCTCACTGCCCGCTTTCCAGTCGGGAAACC
TGTCGTGCCAGCTGCATTAATGAATCGGCCAACGCGCGGGGAGAGGCGGTTTGCGTATTGGGCGCCAGGG
TGGTTTTTCTTTTCACCAGTGAGACGGGCAACAGCTGATTGCCCTTCACCGCCTGGCCCTGAGAGAGTTG
CAGCAAGCGGTCCACGCTGGTTTGCCCCAGCAGGCGAAAATCCTGTTTGATGGTGGTTAACGGCGGGATA
TAACATGAGCTGTCTTCGGTATCGTCGTATCCCACTACCGAGATGTCCGCACCAACGCGCAGCCCGGACT
CGGTAATGGCGCGCATTGCGCCCAGCGCCATCTGATCGTTGGCAACCAGCATCGCAGTGGGAACGATGCC
CTCATTCAGCATTTGCATGGTTTGTTGAAAACCGGACATGGCACTCCAGTCGCCTTCCCGTTCCGCTATC
GGCTGAATTTGATTGCGAGTGAGATATTTATGCCAGCCAGCCAGACGCAGACGCGCCGAGACAGAACTTA
ATGGGCCCGCTAACAGCGCGATTTGCTGGTGACCCAATGCGACCAGATGCTCCACGCCCAGTCGCGTACC
GTCTTCATGGGAGAAAATAATACTGTTGATGGGTGTCTGGTCAGAGACATCAAGAAATAACGCCGGAACA
TTAGTGCAGGCAGCTTCCACAGCAATGGCATCCTGGTCATCCAGCGGATAGTTAATGATCAGCCCACTGA
CGCGTTGCGCGAGAAGATTGTGTACCGCCGCTTTACAGGCTTCGACGCCGCTTCGTTCTACCATCGACAC
CACCACGCTGGCACCCAGTTGATCGGCGCGAGATTTAATCGCCGCGACAATTTGCGACGGCGCGTGCAGG
GCCAGACTGGAGGTGGCAACGCCAATCAGCAACGACTGTTTGCCCGCCAGTTGTTGTGCCACGCGGTTGG
GAATGTAATTCAGCTCCGCCATCGCCGCTTCCACTTTTTCCCGCGTTTTCGCAGAAACGTGGCTGGCCTG
GTTCACCACGCGGGAAACGGTCTGATAAGAGACACCGGCATACTCTGCGACATCGTATAACGTTACTGGT
TTCACATTCACCACCCTGAATTGACTCTCTTCCGGGCGCTATCATGCCATACCGCGAAAGGTTTTGCGCC
ATTCGATGGTGTCCGGGATCTCGACGCTCTCCCTTATGCGACTCCTGCATTAGGAAGCAGCCCAGTAGTA
GGTTGAGGCCGTTGAGCACCGCCGCCGCAAGGAATGGTGCATGCAAGGAGATGGCGCCCAACAGTCCCCC
GGCCACGGGGCCTGCCACCATACCCACGCCGAAACAAGCGCTCATGAGCCCGAAGTGGCGAGCCCGATCT
TCCCCATCGGTGATGTCGGCGATATAGGCGCCAGCAACCGCACCTGTGGCGCCGGTGATGCCGGCCACGA
TGCGTCCGGCGTAGAGGATCGAGATCGATCTCGATCCCGCGAAATTAATACGACTCACTATAGGGGAATT
GTGAGCGGATAACAATTCCCCTCTAGAAATAATTTTGTTTAACTTTAAGAAGGAGATATACCATGCATCA
CCACCATCATCACCATCACCACCACGAAAACCTGTATTTTCAGGGCATGGATAAAGACTGCGAAATGAAA
CGCACTACCCTGGACAGCCCGCTGGGTAAACTGGAACTGAGCGGTTGCGAGCAGGGCCTGCACCGCATCA
TTTTCCTGGGCAAAGGTACGAGCGCTGCGGATGCGGTCGAAGTACCGGCTCCGGCTGCGGTTCTGGGTGG
CCCGGAGCCGCTGATGCAGGCTACCGCATGGCTGAACGCATATTTTCACCAGCCAGAGGCGATTGAAGAG
TTCCCTGTACCGGCCCTGCATCACCCGGTATTTCAGCAGGAATCCTTTACCCGTCAGGTACTGTGGAAAC
TGCTGAAAGTAGTGAAATTCGGCGAGGTGATCTCCTATTCCCATCTGGCGGCGCTGGCTGGCAACCCAGC
GGCAACTGCGGCGGTGAAAACCGCTCTGTCTGGTAATCCGGTGCCAATTCTGATCCCGGCCCACCGTGTG
GTTCAGGGCGACCTGGACGTAGGTGGCTACGAAGGCGGCCTGGCTGTGAAAGAATGGCTGCTGGCGCACG
AAGGTCACCGTCTGGGTAAACCAGGCCTGGGCTAATTAACCTAGGCTGCTGCCACCGCTGAGCAATAACT
AGCATAACCCCTTGGGGCCTCTAAACGGGTCTTGAGGGGTTTTTTGCTGAAAGGAGGAACTATATCCGGA
T
